>Addgene plasmid #114302 | pCWXPG-UBI-MafA | addgene full sequence | sequence record 218740 | Addgene NGS Result
CAACTTTGTATAGAAAAGTTGTTAATTAAGGGTGCAGCGGCCTCCGCGCCGGGTTTTGGCGCCTCCCGCG
GGCGCCCCCCTCCTCACGGCGAGCGCTGCCACGTCAGACGAAGGGCGCAGCGAGCGTCCTGATCCTTCCG
CCCGGACGCTCAGGACAGCGGCCCGCTGCTCATAAGACTCGGCCTTAGAACCCCAGTATCAGCAGAAGGA
CATTTTAGGACGGGACTTGGGTGACTCTAGGGCACTGGTTTTCTTTCCAGAGAGCGGAACAGGCGAGGAA
AAGTAGTCCCTTCTCGGCGATTCTGCGGAGGGATCTCCGTGGGGCGGTGAACGCCGATGATTATATAAGG
ACGCGCCGGGTGTGGCACAGCTAGTTCCGTCGCAGCCGGGATTTGGGTCGCGGTTCTTGTTTGTGGATCG
CTGTGATCGTCACTTGGTGAGTAGCGGGCTGCTGGGCTAGCCGGGGCTTTCGTGGCCGCCGGGCCGCTCG
GTGGGACGGAAGCGTGTGGAGAGACCGCCAAGGGCTGTAGTCTGGGTCCGCGAGCAAGGTTGCCCTGAAC
TGGGGGTTGGGGGGAGCGCAGCAAAATGGCGGCTGTTCCCGAGTCTTGAATGGAAGACGCTTGTGAGGCG
GGCTGTGAGGTCGTTGAAACAAGGTGGGGGGCATGGTGGGCGGCAAGAACCCAAGGTCTTGAGGCCTTCG
CTAATGCGGGAAAGCTCTTATTCGGGTGAGATGGGCTGGGGCACCATCTGGGGACCCTGACGTGAAGTTT
GTCACTGACTGGAGAACTCGGTTTGTCGTCTGTTGCGGGGGCGGCAGTTATGGCGGTGCCGTTGGGCAGT
GCACCCGTACCTTTGGGAGCGCGCGCCCTCGTCGTGTCGTGACGTCACCCGTTCTGTTGGCTTATAATGC
AGGGTGGGGCCACCTGCCGGTAGGTGTGCGGTAGGCTTTTCTCCGTCGCAGGACGCAGGGTTCGGGCCTA
GGGTAGGCTCTCCTGAATCGACAGGCGCCGGACCTCTGGTGAGGGGAGGGATAAGTGAGGCGTCAGTTTC
TTTGGTCGGTTTTATGTACCTATCTTCTTAAGTAGCTGAAGCTCCGGTTTTGAACTATGCGCTCGGGGTT
GGCGAGTGTGTTTTGTGAAGTTTTTTAGGCACCTTTTGAAATGTAATCATTTGGGTCAATATGTAATTTT
CAGTGTTAGACTAGTAAATTGTCCGCTAAATTCTGGCCGTTTTTGGCTTTTTTGTTAGACAGGATCCCAA
CTTTGTACAAAAAAGCAGGCTTCACCATGGCCGCGGAGCTGGCGATGGGCGCCGAGCTGCCCAGCAGCCC
GCTGGCCATCGAGTACGTCAACGACTTCGACCTGATGAAGTTCGAGGTGAAGAAGGAGCCTCCCGAGGCC
GAGCGCTTCTGCCACCGCCTGCCGCCAGGCTCGCTGTCCTCGACGCCGCTCAGCACGCCCTGCTCCTCCG
TGCCCTCCTCGCCCAGCTTCTGCGCGCCCAGCCCGGGCACCGGCGGCGGCGGCGGCGCGGGGGGCGGCGG
CGGCTCGTCTCAGGCCGGGGGCGCCCCCGGGCCGCCGAGCGGGGGCCCCGGCGCCGTCGGGGGCACCTCG
GGGAAGCCGGCGCTGGAGGATCTGTACTGGATGAGCGGCTACCAGCATCACCTCAACCCCGAGGCGCTCA
ACCTGACGCCCGAGGACGCGGTGGAGGCGCTCATCGGCAGCGGCCACCACGGCGCGCACCACGGCGCGCA
CCACCCGGCGGCCGCCGCAGCCTACGAGGCTTTCCGCGGCCCGGGCTTCGCGGGCGGCGGCGGAGCGGAC
GACATGGGCGCCGGCCACCACCACGGCGCGCACCACGCCGCCCACCACCACCACGCCGCCCACCACCACC
ACCACCACCACCACCATGGCGGCGCGGGACACGGCGGTGGCGCGGGCCACCACGTGCGCCTGGAGGAGCG
CTTCTCCGACGACCAGCTGGTGTCCATGTCGGTGCGCGAGCTGAACCGGCAGCTCCGCGGCTTCAGCAAG
GAGGAGGTCATCCGGCTCAAGCAGAAGCGGCGCACGCTCAAGAACCGCGGCTACGCGCAGTCCTGCCGCT
TCAAGCGGGTGCAGCAGCGGCACATTCTGGAGAGCGAGAAGTGCCAACTCCAGAGCCAGGTGGAGCAGCT
GAAGCTGGAGGTGGGGCGCCTGGCCAAAGAGCGGGACCTGTACAAGGAGAAATACGAGAAGCTGGCGGGC
CGGGGCGGCCCCGGGAGCGCGGGCGGGGCCGGTTTCCCGCGGGAGCCTTCGCCGCCGCAGGCCGGTCCCG
GCGGGGCCAAGGGCACGGCCGACTTCTTCCTGTAGACCCAGCTTTCTTGTACAAAGTGGTGATAATCGAA
TTCCACGGGGTTGGGGTTGCGCCTTTTCCAAGGCAGCCCTGGGTTTGCGCAGGGACGCGGCTGCTCTGGG
CGTGGTTCCGGGAAACGCAGCGGCGCCGACCCTGGGTCTCGCACATTCTTCACGTCCGTTCGCAGCGTCA
CCCGGATCTTCGCCGCTACCCTTGTGGGCCCCCCGGCGACGCTTCCTGCTCCGCCCCTAAGTCGGGAAGG
TTCCTTGCGGTTCGCGGCGTGCCGGACGTGACAAACGGAAGCCGCACGTCTCACTAGTACCCTCGCAGAC
GGACAGCGCCAGGGAGCAATGGCAGCGCGCCGACCGCGATGGGCTGTGGCCAATAGCGGCTGCTCAGCAG
GGCGCGCCGAGAGCAGCGGCCGGGAAGGGGCGGTGCGGGAGGCGGGGTGTGGGGCGGTAGTGTGGGCCCT
GTTCCTGCCCGCGCGGTGTTCCGCATTCTGCAAGCCTCCGGAGCGCACGTCGGCAGTCGGCTCCCTCGTT
GACCGAATCACCGACCTCTCTCCCCAGGGGGATCCACCGGTCGCCACCATGGTGAGCAAGGGCGAGGAGC
TGTTCACCGGGGTGGTGCCCATCCTGGTCGAGCTGGACGGCGACGTAAACGGCCACAAGTTCAGCGTGTC
CGGCGAGGGCGAGGGCGATGCCACCTACGGCAAGCTGACCCTGAAGTTCATCTGCACCACCGGCAAGCTG
CCCGTGCCCTGGCCCACCCTCGTGACCACCCTGACCTACGGCGTGCAGTGCTTCAGCCGCTACCCCGACC
ACATGAAGCAGCACGACTTCTTCAAGTCCGCCATGCCCGAAGGCTATGTCCAGGAGCGCACCATCTTCTT
CAAGGACGACGGCAACTACAAGACCCGCGCCGAGGTGAAGTTCGAGGGCGACACCCTGGTGAACCGCATC
GAGCTGAAGGGCATCGACTTCAAGGAGGACGGCAACATCCTGGGGCACAAGCTGGAGTACAACTACAACA
GCCACAACGTCTATATCATGGCCGACAAGCAGAAGAACGGCATCAAGGTGAACTTCAAGATCCGCCACAA
CATCGAGGACGGCAGCGTGCAGCTCGCCGACCACTACCAGCAGAACACCCCCATCGGCGACGGCCCCGTG
CTGCTGCCCGACAACCACTACCTGAGCACCCAGTCCGCCCTGAGCAAAGACCCCAACGAGAAGCGCGATC
ACATGGTCCTGCTGGAGTTCGTGACCGCCGCCGGGATCACTCTCGGCATGGACGAGCTGTACAAGTAAAG
CGGCCGCGTCGACAATCAACCTCTGGATTACAAAATTTGTGAAAGATTGACTGGTATTCTTAACTATGTT
GCTCCTTTTACGCTATGTGGATACGCTGCTTTAATGCCTTTGTATCATGCTATTGCTTCCCGTATGGCTT
TCATTTTCTCCTCCTTGTATAAATCCTGGTTGCTGTCTCTTTATGAGGAGTTGTGGCCCGTTGTCAGGCA
ACGTGGCGTGGTGTGCACTGTGTTTGCTGACGCAACCCCCACTGGTTGGGGCATTGCCACCACCTGTCAG
CTCCTTTCCGGGACTTTCGCTTTCCCCCTCCCTATTGCCACGGCGGAACTCATCGCCGCCTGCCTTGCCC
GCTGCTGGACAGGGGCTCGGCTGTTGGGCACTGACAATTCCGTGGTGTTGTCGGGGAAGCTGACGTCCTT
TCCATGGCTGCTCGCCTGTGTTGCCACCTGGATTCTGCGCGGGACGTCCTTCTGCTACGTCCCTTCGGCC
CTCAATCCAGCGGACCTTCCTTCCCGCGGCCTGCTGCCGGCTCTGCGGCCTCTTCCGCGTCTTCGCCTTC
GCCCTCAGACGAGTCGGATCTCCCTTTGGGCCGCCTCCCCGCCTGGAATTCCCGCGGTTCGCTTTAAGAC
CAATGACTTACAAGGCAGCTGTAGATCTTAGCCACTTTTTAAAAGAAAAGGGGGGACTGGAAGGGCTAAT
TCACTCCCAACGAAGACAAGATGGGATCAATTCACCATGGGAATAACTTCGTATAGCATACATTATACGA
AGTTATGCTGCTTTTTGCTTGTACTGGGTCTCTCTGGTTAGACCAGATCTGAGCCTGGGAGCTCTCTGGC
TAACTAGGGAACCCACTGCTTAAGCCTCAATAAAGCTTGCCTTGAGTGCTTCAAGTAGTGTGTGCCCGTC
TGTTGTGTGACTCTGGTAACTAGAGATCCCTCAGACCCTTTTAGTCAGTGTGGAAAATCTCTAGCAGCAT
CTAGTTGAATCGCCAGTGTGTCGAGCTAGCAGATCTTTTTCCCTCTGCCAAAAATTATGGGGACATCATG
AAGCCCCTTGAGCATCTGACTTCTGGCTAATAAAGGAAATTTATTTTCATTGCAATAGTGTGTTGGAATT
TTTTGTGTCTCTCACTCGGAAGGACATATGGGAGGGCAAATCATTTAAAACATCAGAATGAGTATTTGGT
TTAGAGTTTGGCAACATATGCCCATATGCTGGCTGCCATGAACAAAGGTTGGCTATAAAGAGGTCATCAG
TATATGAAACAGCCCCCTGCTGTCCATTCCTTATTCCATAGAAAAGCCTTGACTTGAGGTTAGATTTTTT
TTATATTTTGTTTTGTGTTATTTTTTTCTTTAACATCCCTAAAATTTTCCTTACATGTTTTACTAGCCAG
ATTTTTCCTCCTCTCCTGACTACTCCCAGTCATAGCTGTCCCTCTTCTCTTATGGAGATCCCTCGACCTG
CAGCCCAAGCTTGGCGTAATCATGGTCATAGCTGTTTCCTGTGTGAAATTGTTATCCGCTCACAATTCCA
CACAACATACGAGCCGGAAGCATAAAGTGTAAAGCCTGGGGTGCCTAATGAGTGAGCTAACTCACATTAA
TTGCGTTGCGCTCACTGCCCGCTTTCCAGTCGGGAAACCTGTCGTGCCAGCGGATCCGCATCTCAATTAG
TCAGCAACCATAGTCCCGCCCCTAACTCCGCCCATCCCGCCCCTAACTCCGCCCAGTTCCGCCCATTCTC
CGCCCCATGGCTGACTAATTTTTTTTATTTATGCAGAGGCCGAGGCCGCCTCGGCCTCTGAGCTATTCCA
GAAGTAGTGAGGAGGCTTTTTTGGAGGCCTAGGCTTTTGCAAAAAGCTAACTTGTTTATTGCAGCTTATA
ATGGTTACAAATAAAGCAATAGCATCACAAATTTCACAAATAAAGCATTTTTTTCACTGCATTCTAGTTG
TGGTTTGTCCAAACTCATCAATGTATCTTATCATGTCTGGATCCGCTGCATTAATGAATCGGCCAACGCG
CGGGGAGAGGCGGTTTGCGTATTGGGCGCTCTTCCGCTTCCTCGCTCACTGACTCGCTGCGCTCGGTCGT
TCGGCTGCGGCGAGCGGTATCAGCTCACTCAAAGGCGGTAATACGGTTATCCACAGAATCAGGGGATAAC
GCAGGAAAGAACATGTGAGCAAAAGGCCAGCAAAAGGCCAGGAACCGTAAAAAGGCCGCGTTGCTGGCGT
TTTTCCATAGGCTCCGCCCCCCTGACGAGCATCACAAAAATCGACGCTCAAGTCAGAGGTGGCGAAACCC
GACAGGACTATAAAGATACCAGGCGTTTCCCCCTGGAAGCTCCCTCGTGCGCTCTCCTGTTCCGACCCTG
CCGCTTACGGATACCTGTCCGCCTTTCTCCCTTCGGGAAGCGTGGCGCTTTCTCATAGCTCACGCTGTAG
GTATCTCAGTTCGGTGTAGGTCGTTCGCTCCAAGCTGGGCTGTGTGCACGAACCCCCCGTTCAGCCCGAC
CGCTGCGCCTTATCCGGTAACTATCGTCTTGAGTCCAACCCGGTAAGACACGACTTATCGCCACTGGCAG
CAGCCACTGGTAACAGGATTAGCAGAGCGAGGTATGTAGGCGGTGCTACAGAGTTCTTGAAGTGGTGGCC
TAACTACGGCTACACTAGAAGAACAGTATTTGGTATCTGCGCTCTGCTGAAGCCAGTTACCTTCGGAAAA
AGAGTTGGTAGCTCTTGATCCGGCAAACAAACCACCGCTGGTAGCGGTGGTTTTTTTGTTTGCAAGCAGC
AGATTACGCGCAGAAAAAAAGGATCTCAAGAAGATCCTTTGATCTTTTCTACGGGGTCTGACGCTCAGTG
GAACGAAAACTCACGTTAAGGGATTTTGGTCATGAGATTATCAAAAAGGATCTTCACCTAGATCCTTTTA
AATTAAAAATGAAGTTTTAAATCAATCTAAAGTATATATGAGTAAACTTGGTCTGACAGTTACCAATGCT
TAATCAGTGAGGCACCTATCTCAGCGATCTGTCTATTTCGTTCATCCATAGTTGCCTGACTCCCCGTCGT
GTAGATAACTACGATACGGGAGGGCTTACCATCTGGCCCCAGTGCTGCAATGATACCGCGAGACCCACGC
TCACCGGCTCCAGATTTATCAGCAATAAACCAGCCAGCCGGAAGGGCCGAGCGCAGAAGTGGTCCTGCAA
CTTTATCCGCCTCCATCCAGTCTATTAATTGTTGCCGGGAAGCTAGAGTAAGTAGTTCGCCAGTTAATAG
TTTGCGCAACGTTGTTGCCATTGCTACAGGCATCGTGGTGTCACGCTCGTCGTTTGGTATGGCTTCATTC
AGCTCCGGTTCCCAACGATCAAGGCGAGTTACATGATCCCCCATGTTGTGCAAAAAAGCGGTTAGCTCCT
TCGGTCCTCCGATCGTTGTCAGAAGTAAGTTGGCCGCAGTGTTATCACTCATGGTTATGGCAGCACTGCA
TAATTCTCTTACTGTCATGCCATCCGTAAGATGCTTTTCTGTGACTGGTGAGTACTCAACCAAGTCATTC
TGAGAATAGTGTATGCGGCGACCGAGTTGCTCTTGCCCGGCGTCAATACGGGATAATACCGCGCCACATA
GCAGAACTTTAAAAGTGCTCATCATTGGAAAACGTTCTTCGGGGCGAAAACTCTCAAGGATCTTACCGCT
GTTGAGATCCAGTTCGATGTAACCCACTCGTGCACCCAACTGATCTTCAGCATCTTTTACTTTCACCAGC
GTTTCTGGGTGAGCAAAAACAGGAAGGCAAAATGCCGCAAAAAAGGGAATAAGGGCGACACGGAAATGTT
GAATACTCATACTCTTCCTTTTTCAATATTATTGAAGCATTTATCAGGGTTATTGTCTCATGAGCGGATA
CATATTTGAATGTATTTAGAAAAATAAACAAATAGGGGTTCCGCGCACATTTCCCCGAAAAGTGCCACCT
GGGTCGACATTGATTATTGACTAGTTATTAATAGTAATCAATTACGGGGTCATTAGTTCATAGCCCATAT
ATGGAGTTCCGCGTTACATAACTTACGGTAAATGGCCCGCCTGGCTGACCGCCCAACGACCCCCGCCCAT
TGACGTCAATAATGACGTATGTTCCCATAGTAACGCCAATAGGGACTTTCCATTGACGTCAATGGGTGGA
GTATTTACGGTAAACTGCCCACTTGGCAGTACATCAAGTGTATCATATGCCAAGTACGCCCCCTATTGAC
GTCAATGACGGTAAATGGCCCGCCTGGCATTATGCCCAGTACATGACCTTATGGGACTTTCCTACTTGGC
AGTACATCTACGTATTAGTCATCGCTATTACCATGGGAGGCGTGGCCTGGGCGGGACTGGGGAGTGGCGA
GCCCTCAGATCCTGCATATAAGCAGCTGCTTTTTGCCTGTACTGGGTCTCTCTGGTTAGACCAGATCTGA
GCCTGGGAGCTCTCTGGCTAACTAGGGAACCCACTGCTTAAGCCTCAATAAAGCTTGCCTTGAGTGCTTC
AAGTAGTGTGTGCCCGTCTGTTGTGTGACTCTGGTAACTAGAGATCCCTCAGACCCTTTTAGTCAGTGTG
GAAAATCTCTAGCAGTGGCGCCCGAACAGGGACTTGAAAGCGAAAGGGAAACCAGAGGAGCTCTCTCGAC
GCAGGACTCGGCTTGCTGAAGCGCGCACGGCAAGAGGCGAGGGGCGGCGACTGGTGAGTACGCCAAAAAT
TTTGACTAGCGGAGGCTAGAAGGAGAGAGATGGGTGCGAGAGCGTCAGTATTAAGCGGGGGAGAATTAGA
TCGCGATGGGAAAAAATTCGGTTAAGGCCAGGGGGAAAGAAAAAATATAAATTAAAACATATAGTATGGG
CAAGCAGGGAGCTAGAACGATTCGCAGTTAATACTGGCCTGTTAGAAACATCAGAAGGCTGTAGACAAAT
ACTGGGACAGCTACAACCATCCCTTCAGACAGGATCAGAAGAACTTAGATCATTATATAATACAGTAGCA
ACCCTCTATTGTGTGCATCAAAGGATAGAGATAAAAGACACCAAGGAAGCTTTAGACAAGATAGAGGAAG
AGCAAAACAAAAGTAAGAAAAAAGCACAGCAAGCAGCAGGATCTTCAGACCTGGAAATTCCCTACAATCC
CCAAAGTCAAGGAGTAGTAGAATCTATGAATAAAGAATTAAAGAAAATTATAGGACAGGTAAGAGATCAG
GCTGAACATCTTAAGACAGCAGTACAAATGGCAGTATTCATCCACAATTTTAAAAGAAAAGGGGGGATTG
GGGGGTACAGTGCAGGGGAAAGAATAGTAGACATAATAGCAACAGACATACAAACTAAAGAATTACAAAA
ACAAATTACAAAAATTCAAAATTTTCGGGTTTATTACAGGGACAGCAGAAATCCACTTTGGAAAGGACCA
GCAAAGCTCCTCTGGAAAGGTGAAGGGGCAGTAGTAATACAAGATAATAGTGACATAAAAGTAGTGCCAA
GAAGAAAAGCAAAGATCATTAGGGATTATGGAAAACAGATGGCAGGTGATGATTGTGTGGCAAGTAGACA
GGATGAGGATTAGAACATGGAAAAGTTTAGTAAAACACCATAAGGAGGAGATATGAGGGACAATTGGAGA
AGTGAATTATATAAATATAAAGTAGTAAAAATTGAACCATTAGGAGTAGCACCCACCAAGGCAAAGAGAA
GAGTGGTGCAGAGAGAAAAAAGAGCAGTGGGAATAGGAGCTTTGTTCCTTGGGTTCTTGGGAGCAGCAGG
AAGCACTATGGGCGCAGCGTCAATGACGCTGACGGTACAGGCCAGACAATTATTGTCTGGTATAGTGCAG
CAGCAGAACAATTTGCTGAGGGCTATTGAGGCGCAACAGCATCTGTTGCAACTCACAGTCTGGGGCATCA
AGCAGCTCCAGGCAAGAATCCTGGCTGTGGAAAGATACCTAAAGGATCAACAGCTCCTGGGGATTTGGGG
TTGCTCTGGAAAACTCATTTGCACCACTGCTGTGCCTTGGAATGCTAGTTGGAGTAATAAATCTCTGGAA
CAGATTTGGAATCACACGACCTGGATGGAGTGGGACAGAGAAATTAACAATTACACAAGCTTAATACACT
CCTTAATTGAAGAATCGCAAAACCAGCAAGAAAAGAATGAACAAGAATTATTGGAATTAGATAAATGGGC
AAGTTTGTGGAATTGGTTTAACATAACAAATTGGCTGTGGTATATAAAATTATTCATAATGATAGTAGGA
GGCTTGGTAGGTTTAAGAATAGTTTTTGCTGTACTTTCTATAGTGAATAGAGTTAGGCAGGGATATTCAC
CATTATCGTTTCAGACCCACCTCCCAACCCCGAGGGGACCCGACAGGCCCGAAGGAATAGAAGAAGAAGG
TGGAGAGAGAGACAGAGACAGATCCATTCGATTAGTGAACGGATCTCGACGGTATCTAGTGATTATCGGA
T
Features (pLannotate 1.2.2; 31 found; start..end, strand, type, name):
      1..21      +  protein_bind   attB4: mutant version of attB; core recombination site for the Gateway® BP reaction BP Clonase™
     39..1250    +  promoter       UbC promoter: human ubiquitin C promoter
   1262..1281    +  protein_bind   attB1 (fragment): mutant version of attB; recombination site for the Gateway® BP reaction BP Clonase™
   1287..2342    +  CDS            MAFA: MAFA_HUMAN - Experimental evidence at protein level: Swiss-Prot protein existence level 1. Transcription factor that activates insulin gene expression (PubMed:15993959, PubMed:12011435). Acts synergistically with NEUROD1/BETA2 and PDX1 (PubMed:15993959). Binds the insulin enhancer C1/RIPE3b element (PubMed:12011435). Binds to consensus TRE-type MARE 5'-TGCTGACTCAGCA-3' DNA sequence (PubMed:23148532, PubMed:29339498). From Homo sapiens (Human).
   2346..2370    -  protein_bind   attB2: mutant version of attB; recombination site for the Gateway® BP reaction BP Clonase™
   2387..2897    +  promoter       hPGK promoter: human phosphoglycerate kinase 1 promoter
   2919..3635    +  CDS            EGFP: EGFP is a basic (constitutively fluorescent) green fluorescent protein published in 1996, derived from Aequorea victoria. It is reported to be a rapidly-maturing weak dimer with moderate acid sensitivity.
   3654..4242    +  misc_feature   WPRE: woodchuck hepatitis virus posttranscriptional regulatory element
   4252..4362    +  CDS            nef (fragment): NEF_HV1LA - Experimental evidence at protein level: Swiss-Prot protein existence level 1. Extracellular Nef protein targets CD4(+) T-lymphocytes for apoptosis by interacting with CXCR4 surface receptors. From Human immunodeficiency virus type 1 group M subtype B (isolate Lai) (HIV-1).
   4383..4416    +  protein_bind   loxP: Cre-mediated recombination occurs in the 8-bp core sequence (GCATACAT). Cre recombinase
   4436..4616    +  LTR            5' LTR (truncated): truncated 5' long terminal repeat (LTR) from HIV-1
   4719..4774    +  polyA_signal   β-globin poly(A) signal: rabbit β-globin polyadenylation signal (Gil and Proudfoot, 1987)
   5159..5175    -  protein_bind   lac operator: The lac repressor binds to the lac operator to inhibit transcription in E. coli. This inhibition can be relieved by adding lactose or isopropyl-β-D-thiogalactopyranoside (IPTG). lac repressor encoded by lacI
   5183..5213    -  promoter       lac promoter: promoter for the E. coli lac operon
   5228..5249    -  protein_bind   CAP binding site: CAP binding activates transcription in the presence of cAMP. E. coli catabolite activator protein
   5262..5301    -  CDS            lacI (fragment): lac repressor; lacI; The lac repressor binds to the lac operator to inhibit transcription in E. coli. This inhibition can be relieved by adding lactose or isopropyl-β-D-thiogalactopyranoside (IPTG).
   5308..5330    +  promoter       SV40 promoter (fragment): SV40 enhancer and early promoter
   5354..5489    +  rep_origin     SV40 ori: SV40 origin of replication
   5509..5643    +  polyA_signal   SV40 poly(A) signal: SV40 polyadenylation signal
   5645..5699    -  CDS            lacI (fragment): lac repressor; lacI; The lac repressor binds to the lac operator to inhibit transcription in E. coli. This inhibition can be relieved by adding lactose or isopropyl-β-D-thiogalactopyranoside (IPTG).
   5882..6469    -  rep_origin     ori: high-copy-number ColE1/pMB1/pBR322/pUC origin of replication
   6640..7500    -  CDS            AmpR: β-lactamase; bla; confers resistance to ampicillin, carbenicillin, and related antibiotics
   7501..7605    -  promoter       AmpR promoter: bla
   7636..8015    +  enhancer       CMV enhancer: human cytomegalovirus immediate early enhancer
   8017..8274    +  LTR            5' LTR (truncated): truncated 5' long terminal repeat (LTR) from HIV-1
   8321..8446    +  misc_feature   HIV-1 Ψ: packaging signal of human immunodeficiency virus type 1
   8430..8789    +  CDS            HIV-1 gag (fragment): gag protein from human immunodeficiency virus 1; gag
   8938..9055    +  misc_feature   cPPT/CTS: central polypurine tract and central termination sequence of HIV-1
   9198..9281    +  CDS            vif (fragment): VIF_HV1BR - Experimental evidence at protein level: Swiss-Prot protein existence level 1. Counteracts the innate antiviral activity of host APOBEC3F and APOBEC3G. Forms a complex with host APOBEC3F and APOBEC3G thus preventing the entry of these lethally hypermutating enzymes into progeny virions. Recruits an active E3 ubiquitin ligase complex composed of elongin BC, CUL5, and RBX2 to induce polyubiquitination of APOBEC3G and APOBEC3F. In turn, they are directed to the 26S proteasome for degradation. Vif interaction with APOBEC3G also blocks its cytidine deaminase activity in a proteasome-inde
   9415..9648    +  misc_feature   RRE: The Rev response element (RRE) of HIV-1 allows for Rev-dependent mRNA export from the nucleus to the cytoplasm.
  10025..10125   +  CDS            Rev (fragment): human immunodeficiency virus 1 (HIV-1) Rev protein; rev; enhances nuclear export of unspliced and incompletely spliced viral mRNAs
