[The description below was written by a language model from this plasmid's Addgene catalogue record and pLannotate feature annotations shown in this document.]
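Description:
pCWXPG-UBI-MafA is an HIV-1-derived lentiviral transfer vector built on the pCWXPG backbone for constitutive expression of the human transcription factor MafA, an activator of insulin gene expression. It is propagated in E. coli through a high-copy ColE1/pUC-type origin and selected with ampicillin via the β-lactamase gene. The backbone also carries an SV40 origin and leftover lac and SV40 fragments that play no evident role in the payload.

The viral genome is transcribed from a hybrid 5' end in which the CMV enhancer is fused to a truncated HIV-1 LTR. This is followed by the Ψ packaging signal with a partial gag sequence, the cPPT/CTS and the Rev response element. Together these support encapsidation, efficient nuclear import and Rev-dependent export of the genomic RNA.

Two independent expression units sit inside the vector. The human ubiquitin C promoter drives the MAFA coding sequence, and the attB4, attB1 and attB2 scars around the promoter and the gene reflect assembly by Gateway recombination. Downstream, the human PGK promoter drives EGFP, which is the vector's selectable marker and allows transduced cells to be identified or sorted live by fluorescence. A WPRE follows EGFP to enhance transcript stability and expression.

The 3' end consists of a truncated LTR preceded by a loxP site, with a rabbit β-globin polyadenylation signal beyond it. A loxP site in this position would normally be copied to both LTRs during reverse transcription, making the integrated provirus excisable by Cre, although the record does not state this purpose. The truncated 3' LTR is consistent with a self-inactivating design. The construct is used to make lentiviral particles for stable MafA expression in GFP-marked target cells.
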