Addgene plasmid #114302: pCWXPG-UBI-MafA
Purpose: Constitutive expression of the MafA trancription factor
Depositing lab: Patrick Salmon. Depositing organization: University of Geneva. Publication: Polyswitch lentivectors: "all-in-one" lentiviral vectors for drug-inducible gene expression, live selection, and recombination cloning. Giry-Laterriere M, Cherpin O, Kim YS, Jensen J, Salmon P. Hum Gene Ther. 2011 Oct;22(10):1255-67. Epub 2011 Sep 27. 10.1089/hum.2010.179 PubMed 21761975.
Backbone
  Vector backbone: pCWXPG
  Vector type: Lentiviral
  Selectable markers: GFP
Growth in bacteria
  Bacterial resistance: Ampicillin, 100 μg/mL
  Growth temperature: 37°C
  Growth strain: NEB Stable
  Copy number: High Copy
Gene/Insert
  Gene/Insert name: MafA
  Species: H. sapiens (human)
  Entrez Gene: MAFA (a.k.a. INSDM, RIPE3b1, hMafA)
  Cloning method: Gateway Cloning
Terms and licenses: Academic/Nonprofit Terms; Industry Terms: Not Available to Industry
How to cite: pCWXPG-UBI-MafA was a gift from Patrick Salmon (Addgene plasmid # 114302 ; http://n2t.net/addgene:114302 ; RRID:Addgene_114302)
